>Addgene plasmid #193854 | pDSP16 (5’Δ Cbr-unc-119(+) + loxN + MCS + 5’Δ mNeonGreen) | addgene full sequence | sequence record 389081 | Addgene Partial NGS Result
TCGCGCGTTTCGGTGATGACGGTGAAAACCTCTGACACATGCAGCTCCCGGAGTAAAACGACGGCCAGTT
TATCTAGTCAGCTTGATTCTAGCTGATCGTGGACCGGAAGGTGAGCCAGTGAGTTGATTGCAGTCCAGTT
ACGCTGGAGTCTGAGGCTCGTCCTGAATGATATGCGTTGCTCCGACCGTTTTGAGTTTCAAAAAGTTTGG
AGCAAATCTATAACGCACGTATCTTGCCGACTCCTGTGGCGACTCATCATTCTCCTGATCGTTCTCCGGT
TTGGCGATCTCGAAAAGCACTTGCTCAGTGTCCAGATCACGGATTTGGAACTTGGTGAACTCGATGTTAT
AGATGTTCGCAGATGGGGAGCATAAGAATCCTAAATTTATGTTTTAAACTGAAATCCAAAGGGAGCAAGA
TACCTTGAGTGATTCCCGGAAGTGCTAAAACGTCGTTCGGAGTGATTTGAGCTTTCTTCGCAAGCTCCGA
TTCCGTTGTGATTCCTTGTTCGGTGCTTGGTGGTGGCCGTGGCATCTGGAAATATGGAAAAGTTCAACAA
AAAGAAAAGAGAAAAGAATGAAATCGGATATCAAGAGTTAGTTGAGCGGTTTCTCTAGTTTTCTGAGTCT
CACCTGCGACGGGAAGGTCGCCGAGCCGGGTGGAATCGATCGTTGTTGCTCGGCTTTCATATCGGTTTGG
TTGGAAGCGGCTGAAAACGGAAAGAAGTGGAAGAAGGAAAAGAGTGTGGTGTGACAGGAAAATGGTAATT
AGAGGGTGCCAAATAACCAGCTATATTTTGTTTTTTTTTGAAAACATTTTTAAAAAGAAAAATACGATAA
TGATATCAGATGGATTTCCGGAAAACTGGTATGAAAAATTTCAACCTTTTTGAGTACATGTAATCAAAAT
ACACTTTGTAAATTATCATTTTTATTGAAACTCCACCATTTTTCTATTTATAACGCTAATAATTTGAAAA
AGAAACCTATTGCGAACCGCGGGGTGAATCCCAAAAACGAATGCGTTTTGGTGGAGTGATTGATTCGAAT
CGAAGAAGAAAAAGAAGAAGACGTGGAATAGAGAGCTCACTCTTAACCGAGCAGCACACACCGACAGAAA
AAAAAATGAAATGAATGAGGGTCTTCTTCTTCTTCTTCTTCGAATGATTGACAGAAATGGGAAAAAGAGG
AAGATTGAGAAGGGAAAAAGGAAGGAGAAAAGAAGCAGAAGAAGACGTCAGAGAGGAGAGGAACGAGCGG
AAAAGCAGCGGGCGCAAGTCATAGAAGTAGCAGAGCTGGGGAGAAGAAGACACTATCCAAGAAAGGAATG
ACGAGAGAGTATGCAAAGGGGTATAGGGTGCAGACAGAATAGGAACAGAATAACAGATGATGAGCCAAGA
AGAGTTGAAAAGGGCGATGAATTTGTCATGTAACTTAATTTGGGTCAATTTGAGCATGATGAATTGAAAT
CATCCCTTGTTGGGAGTTAATAACCGGTTTGTTATCAGAAACCCTGTAATAGAAGGGCGCCCTAACTTTG
AGCCAATTCATCCCGGTTTCTGTCAAATATATCAAAAAGTGGTCAACTGACAAATTGTTTTTGATATTAT
AATAAACATTTTATCCGTTAACAATTTTCGAATACTTTTTACAAGGACTTGGATAAATTGGCTCAATAAC
TTCGTATAGTATACCTTATACGAAGTTATGTAAAACGACGGCCAGTCCGTAATACGACTCACTTAAGGCC
TTGACTAGAGGGTACCAGAGCTCACCTAGGTATCTAGAACCGGTGACGTCACCATGGGAAGCTTCGTGGA
TCCAGATATCCTGCAGGAATTCCTCGAGACGTACGGTGCGCGCGATGCATTCGAAGATCTGCCCACTAGT
GAGTCGTATTACGTAGCTTGGCGTAATCATGGTCATAGCTGTTTCCTGATGGTTTCCAAGGGAGAGGCTG
TTATCAAGGAATTCATGACTTACCCAAAGAAGAAGCGTAAGGTCGGAGAAGAGGACAACATGGCTTCTCT
TCCAGCTACTCACGAACTTCATATTTTCGGATCTATCAACGGAGTTGATTTCGATATGGTTGGACAAGGA
ACTGGAAACCCAAACGACGGATACGAAGAGCTTAACCTTAAGTCTACCAAGGTAAGTTTATCTAAAAAGT
TTTTCATTCAAAATGTGTAAAAATTCATTTAAAATAACCCAAAAATCATTAATCCTCGATATTTTCAGGG
AGATCTTCAATTCTCTCCATGGATCCTTGTTCCACACATTGGATACGGATTCCACCAATACCTTCCATAC
CCAGATGGAATGTCTCCATTCCAAGCTGCTATGGTTGACGGATCTGGATACCAAGTTCACCGTACTATGC
AATTCGAGGACGGAGCTTCCCTCACCGTCAACTACCGTTACACTTACGAAGGATCTCACATCAAGGTATT
TTCCTGCATTTTTCAACTGGGAAAATGAAAGAAAATCGATAATTTCAGGGAGAAGCTCAAGTTAAGGGAA
CCGGATTCCCAGCCGATGGACCAGTTATGACCAACTCTCTTACCGCCGCTGATTGGTGCCGCTCTAAGAA
GACCTACCCAAACGATAAGGTAAGTTTTCTAGAGACCTTTACTAACTAACTAGGTCTCATAGATTTTCAG
ACTATCATCTCTACTTTCAAGTGGTCTTACACTACCGGAAACGGAAAGCGTTACCGCTCTACCGCTCGCA
CTACTTACACTTTCGCTAAGCCAATGGCTGCCAACTACGTATGATCGGTCCACGATCAGCTAGATTATCT
AGTCAGCTTGATGTCATAGCTGTTTCCTGACATGTGAGCAAAAGGCCAGCAAAAGGCCAGGAACCGTAAA
AAGGCCAGCAAAAGGCCAGGAACCGTAAAAAGGCCGCGTTGCTGGCGTTTTTCCATAGGCTCCGCCCCCC
TGACGAGCATCACAAAAATCGACGCTCAAGTCAGAGGTGGCGAAACCCGACAGGACTATAAAGATACCAG
GCGTTTCCCCCTGGAAGCTCCCTCGTGCGCTCTCCTGTTCCGACCCTGTCGCTTACCGGATACCTGTCCG
CCTTTCTCCCTTCGGGAAGCGTGGCGCTTTCTCATAGCTCACGCTGTAGGTATCTCAGTTCGGTGTAGGT
CGTTCGCTCCAAGCTGGGCTGTGTGCACGAACCCCCCGTTCAGCCCGACCGCTGCGCCTTATCCGGTAAC
TATCGTCTTGAGTCCAACCCGGTAAGACACGACTTATCGCCACTGGCAGCAGCCACTGGTAACAGGATTA
GCAGAGCGAGGTATGTAGGCGGTGCTACAGAGTTCTTGAAGTGGTGGCCTAACTACGGCTACACTAGAAG
AACAGTATTTGGTATCTGCGCTCTGCTGAAGCCAGTTACCTTCGGAAAAAGAGTTGGTAGCTCTTGATCC
GGCAAACAAACCACCGCTGGTAGCGGTGGTTTTTTTGTTTGCAAGCAGCAGATTACGCGCAGAAAAAAAG
GATCTCAAGAAGATCCTTTGATCTTTTCTACGGGGTCTGACGCTCAGTGGAACGAAAACTCACGTTAAGG
GATTTTGGTCATGAGATTATCAAAAAGGATCTTCACCTAGATCCTTTTAAATTAAAAATGAAGTTTTAAA
TCAATCTAAAGTATATATGAGTAAACTTGGTCTGACAGTTAGAAAAACTCATCGAGCATCAAGTGAAACT
GCAATTTATTCATATCAGGATTATCAATACCATATTTTTGAAAAAGCCGTTTCTGTAATGAAGGAGAAAA
CTCACCGAGGCAGTTCCATAGGATGGCAAGATCCTGGTATCGGTCTGCGATTCCGACTCGTCCAACATCA
ATACAACCTATTAATTTCCCCTCGTCAAAAATAAGGTTATCAAGTGAGAAATCACCATGAGTGACGACTG
AATCCGGTGAGAATGGCAAGAGTTTATGCATTTCTTTCCAGACTTGTTCAACAGGCCAGCCATTACGCTC
GTCATCAAAATCACTCGCACCAACCAAACCGTTATTCATTCGTGATTGCGCCTGAGCGAGACGAAATACG
CGATCGCCGTTAAAAGGACAATTACAAACAGGAATCGAATGCAACCGGCGCAGGAACACTGCCAGCGCAT
CAACAATATTTTCACCTGAATCAGGATATTCTTCTAATACCTGGAATGCTGTTTTCCCTGGGATCGCAGT
GGTGAGTAACCATGCATCATCAGGAGTACGGATAAAATGCTTGATGGTCGGAAGAGGCATAAATTCCGTC
AGCCAGTTTAGCCTGACCATCTCATCTGTAACATCATTGGCAACGCTACCTTTGCCATGTTTCAGAAACA
ACTCTGGCGCATCGGGCTTCCCATACAATCGATAGATTGTCGCACCTGATTGCCCGACATTATCGCGAGC
CCATTTATACCCATATAAATCAGCATCCATGTTGGAATTTAATCGCGGCTTCAAGCAAGACGTTTCCCGT
TGAATATGGCTCATTTTAGCTTCCTTAGCTCCTGAAAATCTCGATAACTCAAAAAATACGCCCGGTAGTG
ATCTTATTTCATTATGGTGAAAGTTGGAACCTCTTACGTGCCGATCACACATTTCCCCGAAAAGTGCCAC
CTGACGTCTAAGAAACCATTATTATCATGACATTAACCTATAAAAATAGGCGTATCACGAGGCCCTTTCG
TC
Features (pLannotate 1.2.2; 11 found; start..end, strand, type, name):
     53..69      -  CDS            lacZα (fragment): LacZα fragment of β-galactosidase; lacZ fragment
    175..690     -  CDS            unc-119 (fragment): UN119_CAEBR - Protein inferred from homology: Swiss-Prot protein existence level 3. Myristoyl-binding protein that acts as a cargo adapter: specifically binds the myristoyl moiety of a subset of N-terminally myristoylated proteins and is required for their localization. Plays a key role in ciliary membrane localization of proteins. Required for the establishment or function of the nervous system (By similarity). From Caenorhabditis briggsae.
    801..818     +  misc_feature   P element 5' end (fragment): No description available
   1676..1709    +  protein_bind   loxN: Cre-mediated recombination occurs in the 8-bp core sequence (GTATACCT). loxN sites are compatible with each other, but incompatible with loxP or lox2272 sites. Cre recombinase
   1709..1726    -  CDS            lacZα (fragment): LacZα fragment of β-galactosidase; lacZ fragment
   2005..2445    +  CDS            mNeonGreen (fragment): mNeonGreen is a basic (constitutively fluorescent) green/yellow fluorescent protein published in 2013, derived from Branchiostoma lanceolatum. It is reported to be a very rapidly-maturing monomer with moderate acid sensitivity.
   2496..2768    +  CDS            mNeonGreen (fragment): mNeonGreen is a basic (constitutively fluorescent) green/yellow fluorescent protein published in 2013, derived from Branchiostoma lanceolatum. It is reported to be a very rapidly-maturing monomer with moderate acid sensitivity.
   2920..3508    -  rep_origin     ori: high-copy-number ColE1/pMB1/pBR322/pUC origin of replication
   3679..4494    -  CDS            KanR: aminoglycoside phosphotransferase; aph(3')-Ia; confers resistance to kanamycin in bacteria or G418 (Geneticin®) in eukaryotes
   4495..4597    -  promoter       cat promoter: promoter of the E. coli cat gene encoding chloramphenicol acetyltransferase
   4692..35      +  CDS            rop (fragment) (across the origin): Rop protein, which maintains plasmids at low copy number; rop
