[The description below was written by a language model from this plasmid's Addgene catalogue record and pLannotate feature annotations shown in this document.]
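Description:
pDSP16 is a 4.7 kb insertion (donor) vector for Caenorhabditis elegans transgenesis, built on the pDSP1 backbone and catalogued as a worm expression, Cre/Lox and CRISPR plasmid. It is maintained in E. coli through a high-copy ColE1/pUC-type origin and selected with kanamycin. The KanR (aminoglycoside phosphotransferase) gene is annotated downstream of a cat promoter. The short lacZα, rop and P-element matches in the feature table are fragments and probably represent backbone or polylinker remnants rather than functional parts.

The roughly 2.6 kb insert combines two deliberately incomplete genes flanking a cloning site. On one side is a partial C. briggsae unc-119(+) rescue gene, annotated as a fragment on the reverse strand. On the other is a partial mNeonGreen coding sequence, detected as two fragments separated by a short gap, which may be an intron. Between them sit a loxN site, a Cre target incompatible with loxP and lox2272, and a multiple cloning site. The plasmid name calls both genes 5′Δ (lacking their 5′ portions), whereas the insert field lists them as 5′ pieces and names Cbr-unc-119p as the promoter, so the record is not fully consistent on this point.

The stated purpose is a promoterless insertion vector for a split Cbr-unc-119(+)/mNeonGreen landing pad. Candidate promoter sequences would presumably be cloned into the MCS, and the truncated genes would then act as homology to the complementary halves in the genomic landing pad. Correct integration would thus restore unc-119 rescue for selection and place mNeonGreen under the inserted sequence. It was developed for the TARDIS library transgenesis approach. The underlying sequence is a partial NGS result of 4,692 nt, slightly shorter than the listed size.
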