Addgene plasmid #193854: pDSP16 (5’Δ Cbr-unc-119(+) + loxN + MCS + 5’Δ mNeonGreen)
Purpose: Promoterless insertion vector for split Cbr-unc-19(+)/mNeonGreen landing pad
Depositing lab: Patrick Phillips. Depositing organization: University of Oregon. Publication: High-throughput library transgenesis in Caenorhabditis elegans via Transgenic Arrays Resulting in Diversity of Integrated Sequences (TARDIS). Stevenson ZC, Moerdyk-Schauwecker MJ, Banse SA, Patel DS, Lu H, Phillips PC. Elife. 2023 Jul 4;12:RP84831. doi: 10.7554/eLife.84831. PubMed 37401921.
Backbone
  Vector backbone: pDSP1
  Total vector size (bp): 4703
  Vector type: Worm Expression, Cre/Lox, CRISPR
Growth in bacteria
  Bacterial resistance: Kanamycin, 50 μg/mL
  Growth temperature: 37°C
  Growth strain: DH5alpha
  Copy number: High Copy
Gene/Insert
  Gene/Insert name: 5' Cbr-unc-119(+) + 5' mNeonGreen
  Species: Synthetic; C. briggsae
  Insert size (bp): 2593
  Promoter: Cbr-unc-119p
  Cloning method: Gibson Cloning
  Sequencing primers: 5′ cagatgatgagccaagaagagtt; 3′ GAAGTTCGTGAGTAGCTGGA
Resource information
  A portion of this plasmid was derived from a plasmid made by: Cbr-unc-119(+) from pQL222 (Dr. QueeLim Ch’ng)
Terms and licenses: Academic/Nonprofit Terms; Industry Terms: Not Available to Industry
Depositor comments: Please visit https://www.biorxiv.org/content/10.1101/2022.10.30.514301v1 for bioRxiv preprint.
How to cite: pDSP16 (5’Δ Cbr-unc-119(+) + loxN + MCS + 5’Δ mNeonGreen) was a gift from Patrick Phillips (Addgene plasmid # 193854 ; http://n2t.net/addgene:193854 ; RRID:Addgene_193854)
